>Addgene plasmid #14685 | pcDNA3 Barr2 flag | addgene partial sequence | sequence record 21241 | CMV-F 5'-CGCAAATGGGCGGTAGGCGTG-3'
AGCTCTCTGGCTACTAGAGAACCCACTGCTTACTGGCTTATCGAAATTAATACGACTCACTATAGGGAGA
CCCAAGCTGGCTAGCGTTTAAACTTAAGCTTGGTACCACGCGCACCATGGGTGAAAAACCCGGGACCAGG
GTCTTCAAGAAGTCGAGCCCTAACTGCAAGCTCACCGTGTACTTGGGCAAGCGTGACTTTGTGGATCACT
TGGACAAAGTGGATCCTGTCGATGGTGTGGTGCTTGTGGATCCTGACTACTTGAAGGACCGGAAAGTGTT
TGTGACCCTCACCTGTGCCTTCCGCTATGGCCGAGAAGACCTGGATGTACTGGGCCTGTCTTTCCGCAAA
GATCTGTTCATCGCCACCTACCAGGCCTTCCCCCCCATGCCCAACCCACCTCGGCCCCCCACCCGCCTAC
AGGACCGACTGCTGAAGAAGTTGGGCCAGCATGCCCACCCCTTTTTTTTCACAATACCCCAGAATTTGCC
TTGCTCCGTCACACTGCAGCCAGGACCGGAGGACACAGGGAAGGCCTGTGGAGTAGACTTTGAGATTCGA
GCCTTCTGTGCCAAATCTATAGAAGAAAAAAGCCACAAAAGGAACTCCGTGCGGCTTATCATCAGAAAGG
TACAGTTTGCTCCTGAGACACCCGGCCCCCAGCCATCAGCTGAAACCACACGCCACTTCCTCATGTCTGA
CCGGAGGTCCCTGCACCTAGAGGCTTCCCTGG
