[The description below was written by a language model from this plasmid's Addgene catalogue record.]
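Description:
pcDNA3 Barr2 flag is a mammalian expression plasmid built on the commercial pcDNA3 backbone (about 5.4 kb without insert) and carrying the rat (R. norvegicus) beta-arrestin 2 coding sequence, also known as arrestin 3 or Arrb2. The insert is roughly 1.3 kb and was introduced by restriction enzyme cloning, with a FLAG epitope fused to the C terminus of the protein. The plasmid is maintained at high copy in E. coli under ampicillin selection. It also carries a neomycin resistance marker, so transfected mammalian cells can be selected with G418 to derive stable lines. The record does not name the promoter or provide a feature table. pcDNA3 vectors, however, conventionally drive the insert from the CMV immediate-early promoter, and they flank the cloning site with T7 and SP6 promoter sequences. This fits the T7 and SP6 sequencing primers listed for this construct.

Beta-arrestin 2 is an adaptor protein that binds activated, phosphorylated G protein-coupled receptors, desensitizing them and linking them to the endocytic machinery. The associated publication examines how the beta2-adrenergic receptor/beta-arrestin complex recruits the clathrin adaptor AP-2 during endocytosis. The C-terminal FLAG tag allows the expressed protein to be detected or recovered with anti-FLAG antibodies, for example by immunoblotting, immunoprecipitation or immunofluorescence. This makes the construct suitable for transient or stable overexpression of tagged beta-arrestin 2 in cultured mammalian cells, in studies of receptor trafficking, protein interactions and arrestin-dependent signalling.
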