Addgene plasmid #14685: pcDNA3 Barr2 flag
Depositing lab: Robert Lefkowitz. Publication: The beta2-adrenergic receptor/betaarrestin complex recruits the clathrin adaptor AP-2 during endocytosis. Laporte SA, Oakley RH, Zhang J, Holt JA, Ferguson SS, Caron MG, Barak LS. Proc Natl Acad Sci U S A. 1999 Mar 30. 96(7):3712-7. 10.1073/pnas.96.7.3712 PubMed 10097102.
Backbone
  Vector backbone: pcDNA3
  Backbone manufacturer: Invitrogen
  Backbone size w/o insert (bp): 5400
  Vector type: Mammalian Expression
  Selectable markers: Neomycin (select with G418)
Growth in bacteria
  Bacterial resistance: Ampicillin, 100 μg/mL
  Growth temperature: 37°C
  Growth strain: DH5alpha
  Copy number: High Copy
Gene/Insert
  Gene/Insert name: beta-arrestin 2 (alt names: arrestin 3; arrb2)
  Species: R. norvegicus (rat)
  Insert size (bp): 1300
  GenBank ID: NM_012911
  Entrez Gene: Arrb2 (a.k.a. BARRES)
  Tag / fusion protein: flag (C terminal on insert)
  Cloning method: Restriction Enzyme
  Sequencing primers: 5′ T7; 3′ SP6
Terms and licenses: Academic/Nonprofit Terms; Industry Terms: Not Available to Industry
How to cite: pcDNA3 Barr2 flag was a gift from Robert Lefkowitz (Addgene plasmid # 14685 ; http://n2t.net/addgene:14685 ; RRID:Addgene_14685)
